>Addgene plasmid #73682 | pMLS234 | depositor full sequence | sequence record 136506 | pMLS234 sequence 6541 bps
TTTGCTGGCCTTTTGCTCACATGTTCTTTCCTGCGTTATCCCCTGATTCTGTGGATAACCGTATTACCGC
CTTTGAGTGAGCTGATACCGCTCGCCGCAGCCGAACGACCGAGCGCAGCGAGTCAGTGAGCGAGGAAGCG
TCCAAGAACTCGTACAAAAATGCTCTGAAGTAGGTCTCGAGATCAATACTGGGAAGACGAAAGTCTTGCG
AAACCGATTCGCTGACCCCAGTAAAGTCTACTTCGGTAGCCCTTCCCCCACCACCCAGCTCGACGACGTC
GACGAGTACATCTACCTCGGTCGTCAAATCAACGCCCAAAACAACTTGATGCCGGAAATCCACCGAAGAC
GTCGAGCAGCCTGGGCTGCATTCAATGGAATCAAGAATGCCACCGACTCCATCACCGACAAGAAGATTCG
TGCGAATCTGTTCGACTCAATTGTCCTTCCAGCGCTCACCTACGTTTCAGAAGCCTGGACATTCACCAAA
GCTCTATCCGAACGAGTACGAATCACACATGCCTCCCCCACAAATTATTGATCTACATCCCCATTTGGTA
TAGTGTCTTACAGGACTCTCAATATGTCAGCTGCATGATAAATGGTCCCTATATAATTGAATTGCAAATC
TAAATGTTTGCGAAGAGCGGATCCATGGGCTCTTCGGTTTTAGAGCTAGAAATAGCAAGTTAAAATAAGG
CTAGTCCGTTATCAACTTGAAAAAGTGGCACCGAGTCGGTGCTTTTTTTCAATAATATTCTAGATATCCC
TTTTTGAAACTAAAATGAAATACTCTAAATTTTTGAGTTCAATGTTTCAACTAATCTTGGTTAAAGGTAA
ATTCCCGGAGGGACGATTTTAAAGTTGCCAGAGTTGATTAAATTGGTCCAAAAAATTTTATTAGGAAACT
CGAAAAAAAATTGATTTTTTTTGACAATATTCCAAAGAAAATTACAAAATCTCGACGCCAAACATAGTCG
GCTGTGGCCCAATACGCAAACCGCCTCTCCCCGCGCGTTGGCCGATTCATTAATGCAGCTGGCACGACAG
GTTTCCCGACTGGAAAGCGGGCAGTGAGCGCAACGCAATTAATACGCGTACCGCTAGCCAGGAAGAGTTT
GTAGAAACGCAAAAAGGCCATCCGTCAGGATGGCCTTCTGCTTAGTTTGATGCCTGGCAGTTTATGGCGG
GCGTCCTGCCCGCCACCCTCCGGGCCGTTGCTTCACAACGTTCAAATCCGCTCCCGGCGGATTTGTCCTA
CTCAGGAGAGCGTTCACCGACAAACAACAGATAAAACGAAAGGCCCAGTCTTCCGACTGAGCCTTTCGTT
TTATTTGATGCCTGGCAGTTCCCTACTCTCGCGTTAACGCTAGCATGGATGTTTTCCCAGTCACGACGTT
GTAAAACGACGGCCAGTCTTAAGCTCGGGCCCCAAATAATGATTTTATTTTGACTGATAGTGACCTGTTC
GTTGCAACAAATTGATGAGCAATGCTTTTTTATAATGCCAACTTTGTACAAAAAAGCAGGCTCGTACCGA
AGAGCGGATCCATGGGCTCTTCGATGAGCAAAGGAGAAGAACTTTTCACTGGAGTTGTCCCAATTCTTGT
TGAATTAGATGGTGATGTTAATGGGCACAAATTTTCTGTCAGTGGAGAGGGTGAAGGTGATGCAACATAC
GGAAAACTTACCCTTAAATTTATTTGCACTACTGGAAAACTACCTGTTCCATGGGTAAGTTTAAACATAT
ATATACTAACTAACCCTGATTATTTAAATTTTCAGCCAACACTTGTCACTACTTTCTGTTATGGTGTTCA
ATGCTTCTCGAGATACCCAGATCATATGAAACGGCATGACTTTTTCAAGAGTGCCATGCCCGAAGGTTAT
GTACAGGAAAGAACTATATTTTTCAAAGATGACGGGAACTACAAGACACGTAAGTTTAAACAGTTCGGTA
CTAACTAACCATACATATTTAAATTTTCAGGTGCTGAAGTCAAGTTTGAAGGTGATACCCTTGTTAATAG
AATCGAGTTAAAAGGTATTGATTTTAAAGAAGATGGAAACATTCTTGGACACAAATTGGAATACAACTAT
AACTCACACAATGTATACATCATGGCAGACAAACAAAAGAATGGAATCAAAGTTGTAAGTTTAAACATGA
TTTTACTAACATAACTTCGTATAATGTATGCTATACGAAGTTATTTCTAGACATTCTCTAATGAAAAAAT
CTTTCAGTTGAAATTGAAAATGAGTTAAAGTTGGAGTTTTTATTGAAAACAGATTTCCGTGTGATTAGTG
TTTTTAGCGAGTGTGACAGGACAGCGAAAAAATATAGAAACAAGGGGGGAACTGAAAAGCTTAGGAATGC
ATTGAACATGAGAAGGGGAAGGGGAAGGAACAAACTAGACAGGAATTATTGGAATTTAATCACATTTGGA
GTTTTTTTTCTATTCGACAGAATAATTATCCAGAACATTTTTGTATTAAATATTTATGCATCATATGAGT
AGTCGGCTTTGTTGTGCATGACGAGTTTGTTATCGACGAAATAGAAGCTGTCAGAACGAGTCTCGTTTGG
ATTGTTGATCATGTCGTCCACTGAAAAAGAGATTAGTCTTTTGAATTGTACTTTTTAGAATAATGACTCA
CTGAGTTGTTGAGAGAGTTGAGGGAACTCATAGATATGTTCACAGTTGTTTCGTGAATTCGGAATACAGA
ATCCGAATTCAAAGTCAAAACACTTCAGAAGGCGATCTTTGAAGAAGTGACGTTCGATCATTCGGAAATG
ATGGATTGGGATGTCTCCTACTTTGAATTCCACAGTTGCTCCGACCGTTTTGAGTTTCAAAAAGTTTGGA
GCAAATCTATAACGCACGTATCTTGCCGACTCCTGTGGCGACTCATCATTCTCCTGATCGTTCTCCGGTT
TGGCGATCTCGAAAAGCACTTGCTCAGTGTCCAGATCACGGATTTGGAACTTGGTGAACTCGATGTTATA
GATGTTCGCAGATGGGGAGCATAAGAATCCTAAATTTATGTTTTAAACTGAAATCCAAAGGGAGCAAGAT
ACCTTGAGTGATTCCCGGAAGTGCTAAAACGTCGTTCGGAGTGATTTGAGCTTTCTTCGCAAGCTCCGAT
TCCGTTGTGATTCCTTGTTCGGTGCTTGGTGGTGGCCGTGGCATCTGGAAATATGGAAAAGTTCAACAAA
AAGAAAAGAGAAAAGAATGAAATCGGATATCAAGAGTTAGTTGAGCGGTTTCTCTAGTTTTCTGAGTCTC
ACCTGCGACGGGAAGGTCGCCGAGCCGGGTGGAATCGATTGTTGTTGCTCGGCTTTCATATCGGTTTGGT
TGGAAGCGGCTGAAAACGGAAAGAAGTGGAAGAAGGAAAAGAGTGTGGTGTGACAGGAAAATGGTAATTA
GAGGGTGCCAAATAACCAGCTATATTTTGTTTTTTTTTGAAAACATTTTTAAAAAGAAAAATACGATAAT
GATATCAGATGGATTTCCGGAAAACTGGTATGAAAAATTTCAACCTTTTTGAGTACATGTAATCAAAATA
CACTTTGTAAATTATCATTTTTATTGAAACTCCACCATTTTTCTATTTATAACGCTAATAATTTGAAAAA
GAAACCTGTTGCGAACCGCGGGGTGAATCCCAAAAACGAATGCGTTTTGGTGGAGTGATTGATTCGAATC
GAAGAAGAAAAAGAAGAAGACGTGGAATAGAGAGCTCACTCTTAACCGAGCAGCACACACCGACAGAAAA
AAAAATGAAATGAATGAGGGTCTTCTTCTTCTTCTTCTTCGAATGATTGACAGAAATGGGAAAAAGAGGA
AGATTGAGAAGGGAAAAAGGAAGGAGAAAAGAAGCAGAAGAAGACGTCAGAGAGGAGAGGAACGAGCGGA
AAAGCAGCGGGCGCAAGTCATAGAAGTAGCAGAGCTGGGGAGAAGAAGACACTATCCAAGAAAGGAATGA
CGAGAGAGTATGCAAAGGGGTATAGGGTGCAGACAGAATAGGAACAGAATAACAGATGATGAGCCAAGAA
GAGTTGAAAAGGGCGATGAATTTGTCATGTAACTTAATTTGGGTCAATTTGAGCATGATGAATTGAAATC
ATCCCTTGTTGGGAGTTAATAACCGGTTTGTTATCAGAAACCCTGTAATAGAAGGGCGCCCTAACTTTGA
GCCAATTCATCCCGGTTTCTGTCAAATATATCAAAAAGTGGTCAACTGACAAATTGTTTTTGATATTATA
ATAAACATTTTATCCGTTAACAATTTTCGAATACTTTTTACAAGGACTTGGATAAATTGGCTCAAAGATA
ACTTCGTATAATGTATGCTATACGAAGTTATTAACTAATCTGATTTAAATTTTCAGAACTTCAAAATTAG
ACACAACATTGAAGATGGAAGCGTTCAACTAGCAGACCATTATCAACAAAATACTCCAATTGGCGATGGC
CCTGTCCTTTTACCAGACAACCATTACCTGTCCACACAATCTGCCCTTTCGAAAGATCCCAACGAAAAGA
GAGACCACATGGTCCTTCTTGAGTTTGTAACAGCTGCTGGGATTACACATGGCATGGATGAACTATACAA
AGGTGGCACAGGAGGAACGGGCGGTAGTGGAGGCACTGGTCGAAGAGCGGATCCATGGGCTCTTCGCCAG
ACCCAGCTTTCTTGTACAAAGTTGGCATTATAAGAAAGCATTGCTTATCAATTTGTTGCAACGAACAGGT
CACTATCAGTCAAAATAAAATCATTATTTGCCATCCAGCTGATATCCCCTATAGTGAGTCGTATTACATG
GTCATAGCTGTTTCCTGGCAGCTCTGGCCCGTGTCTCAAAATCTCTGATGTTACATTGCACAAGATAAAA
TAATATCATCATGAACAATAAAACTGTCTGCTTACATAAACAGTAATACAAGGGGTGTTATGAGCCATAT
TCAACGGGAAACGTCGAGGCCGCGATTAAATTCCAACATGGATGCTGATTTATATGGGTATAAATGGGCT
CGCGATAATGTCGGGCAATCAGGTGCGACAATCTATCGCTTGTATGGGAAGCCCGATGCGCCAGAGTTGT
TTCTGAAACATGGCAAAGGTAGCGTTGCCAATGATGTTACAGATGAGATGGTCAGACTAAACTGGCTGAC
GGAATTTATGCCTCTTCCGACCATCAAGCATTTTATCCGTACTCCTGATGATGCATGGTTACTCACCACT
GCGATCCCCGGAAAAACAGCATTCCAGGTATTAGAAGAATATCCTGATTCAGGTGAAAATATTGTTGATG
CGCTGGCAGTGTTCCTGCGCCGGTTGCATTCGATTCCTGTTTGTAATTGTCCTTTTAACAGCGATCGCGT
ATTTCGTCTCGCTCAGGCGCAATCACGAATGAATAACGGTTTGGTTGATGCGAGTGATTTTGATGACGAG
CGTAATGGCTGGCCTGTTGAACAAGTCTGGAAAGAAATGCATAAACTTTTGCCATTCTCACCGGATTCAG
TCGTCACTCATGGTGATTTCTCACTTGATAACCTTATTTTTGACGAGGGGAAATTAATAGGTTGTATTGA
TGTTGGACGAGTCGGAATCGCAGACCGATACCAGGATCTTGCCATCCTATGGAACTGCCTCGGTGAGTTT
TCTCCTTCATTACAGAAACGGCTTTTTCAAAAATATGGTATTGATAATCCTGATATGAATAAATTGCAGT
TTCATTTGATGCTCGATGAGTTTTTCTAATCAGAATTGGTTAATTGGTTGTAACACTGGCAGAGCATTAC
GCTGACTTGACGGGACGGCGCAAGCTCATGACCAAAATCCCTTAACGTGAGTTACGCGTCGTTCCACTGA
GCGTCAGACCCCGTAGAAAAGATCAAAGGATCTTCTTGAGATCCTTTTTTTCTGCGCGTAATCTGCTGCT
TGCAAACAAAAAAACCACCGCTACCAGCGGTGGTTTGTTTGCCGGATCAAGAGCTACCAACTCTTTTTCC
GAAGGTAACTGGCTTCAGCAGAGCGCAGATACCAAATACTGTTCTTCTAGTGTAGCCGTAGTTAGGCCAC
CACTTCAAGAACTCTGTAGCACCGCCTACATACCTCGCTCTGCTAATCCTGTTACCAGTGGCTGCTGCCA
GTGGCGATAAGTCGTGTCTTACCGGGTTGGACTCAAGACGATAGTTACCGGATAAGGCGCAGCGGTCGGG
CTGAACGGGGGGTTCGTGCACACAGCCCAGCTTGGAGCGAACGACCTACACCGAACTGAGATACCTACAG
CGTGAGCTATGAGAAAGCGCCACGCTTCCCGAAGGGAGAAAGGCGGACAGGTATCCGGTAAGCGGCAGGG
TCGGAACAGGAGAGCGCACGAGGGAGCTTCCAGGGGGAAACGCCTGGTATCTTTATAGTCCTGTCGGGTT
TCGCCACCTCTGACTTGAGCGTCGATTTTTGTGATGCTCGTCAGGGGGGCGGAGCCTATGGAAAAACGCC
AGCAACGCGGCCTTTTTACGGTTCCTGGCCT
Features (pLannotate 1.2.2; 19 found; start..end, strand, type, name):
     11..140     +  rep_origin     RSF ori (fragment): Plasmids containing the RSF 1030 origin of replication can be propagated in E. coli cells that contain additional plasmids with compatible origins.
    141..639     +  promoter       CeU6 promoter: promoter for the C. elegans K09B11.12 U6 snRNA gene (Friedland et al., 2013)
    667..742     +  misc_RNA       gRNA scaffold: guide RNA scaffold for the Streptococcus pyogenes CRISPR/Cas9 system
    750..986     +  misc_feature   3' CeU6: region downstream of the C. elegans K09B11.12 U6 snRNA gene
    987..1077    +  CDS            lacI (fragment): lac repressor; lacI; The lac repressor binds to the lac operator to inhibit transcription in E. coli. This inhibition can be relieved by adding lactose or isopropyl-β-D-thiogalactopyranoside (IPTG).
   1132..1159    -  terminator     rrnB T2 terminator: transcription terminator T2 from the E. coli rrnB gene
   1291..1334    +  terminator     rrnB T1 terminator: Escherichia coli rrnB; transcription terminator T1 from the E. coli rrnB gene
   1381..1417    -  CDS            lacZα (fragment): LacZα fragment of β-galactosidase; lacZ fragment
   1433..1532    +  protein_bind   attL1: mutant version of attL; recombination site for the Gateway® LR reaction LR Clonase™
   1567..2154    +  CDS            (3-F)Tyr-EGFP (fragment): (3-F)Tyr-EGFP is a basic (constitutively fluorescent) green fluorescent protein published in 2004, derived from Aequorea victoria.
   2181..2214    -  protein_bind   loxP: Cre-mediated recombination occurs in the 8-bp core sequence (GCATACAT). Cre recombinase
   2507..3349    -  CDS            unc-119: UN119_CAEEL - Experimental evidence at protein level: Swiss-Prot protein existence level 1. Myristoyl-binding protein that acts as a cargo adapter: specifically binds the myristoyl moiety of a subset of N-terminally myristoylated proteins and is required for their localization. Plays a key role in ciliary membrane localization of proteins. Required for the establishment or function of the nervous system. From Caenorhabditis elegans.
   3460..3477    +  misc_feature   P element 5' end (fragment): No description available
   4338..4371    -  protein_bind   loxP: Cre-mediated recombination occurs in the 8-bp core sequence (GCATACAT). Cre recombinase
   4397..4621    +  CDS            Q80R (fragment): Q80R is a fluorescent protein, derived from Aequorea victoria.
   4691..4790    -  protein_bind   attL2: mutant version of attL; recombination site for the Gateway® LR reaction LR Clonase™
   4808..4826    -  promoter       T7 promoter: promoter for bacteriophage T7 RNA polymerase
   4960..5769    +  CDS            KanR: aminoglycoside phosphotransferase; aph(3')-Ia; confers resistance to kanamycin in bacteria or G418 (Geneticin®) in eukaryotes
   5916..6504    +  rep_origin     ori: high-copy-number ColE1/pMB1/pBR322/pUC origin of replication
