[The description below was written by a language model from this plasmid's Addgene catalogue record and pLannotate feature annotations shown in this document.]
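Description:
pMLS234 is a SapTrap three-site destination vector built on the pDONR221 backbone for CRISPR/Cas9 genome modification in Caenorhabditis elegans, intended for tagging a target gene at its N-terminus with GFP. It is maintained in E. coli as a high-copy plasmid through a ColE1/pUC-type origin and selected with kanamycin (KanR, aminoglycoside phosphotransferase). The annotation also picks up backbone remnants, including attL1 and attL2 Gateway sites flanking the tag cassette, rrnB T1/T2 terminators, a T7 promoter, and short fragments scored as RSF ori, lacI and lacZα; these small fragments are probably incidental matches rather than functional parts.

The payload has two components. The first is a guide RNA expression cassette, in which the C. elegans U6 snRNA promoter drives a Streptococcus pyogenes Cas9 gRNA scaffold followed by the U6 3' downstream region. A short gap between promoter and scaffold is where the targeting sequence would sit. The second is the repair-template tag. The GFP coding sequence is annotated as two Aequorea-derived fragments, interrupted by a loxP-flanked segment that carries unc-119 on the opposite strand. The catalogue identifies this as the C. briggsae gene (Cbr-unc-119), although the automated annotation matched the C. elegans protein. This embedded marker allows selection of edited animals by rescue of the unc-119 mutant phenotype, and Cre recombination between the loxP sites can then excise it. The marker presumably lies within an intron of GFP, though the record does not say so.

As a three-site destination vector, it presumably receives the sgRNA target sequence and two homology arms during assembly, yielding a single plasmid that supplies both guide and repair template. The record does not annotate the SapI sites, and Cas9 is not encoded here.
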