Addgene plasmid #73682: pMLS234
Purpose: SapTrap 3-site Destination vector for N-terminal GFP tagging with embedded Cbr-unc-119 selectable marker
Depositing lab: Erik Jorgensen. Depositing organization: University of Utah. Publication: SapTrap, a Toolkit for High-Throughput CRISPR/Cas9 Gene Modification in Caenorhabditis elegans. Schwartz ML, Jorgensen EM. Genetics. 2016 Feb 2. pii: genetics.115.184275. 10.1534/genetics.115.184275 PubMed 26837755.
Backbone
  Vector backbone: pDONR221
  Backbone manufacturer: Thermo Fisher
  Vector type: Worm Expression, Cre/Lox, CRISPR
  Selectable markers: Cbr-unc-119
Growth in bacteria
  Bacterial resistance: Kanamycin, 50 μg/mL
  Growth temperature: 37°C
  Growth strain: DH5alpha
  Copy number: High Copy
Gene/Insert
  Gene/Insert name: GFP + Cbr-unc-119
  Species: C. elegans (nematode); C. briggsae
  Tag / fusion protein: GFP
  Cloning method: Unknown
  Sequencing primers: 5′ M13 (-21) Forward; 3′ M13 Reverse
Resource information
  A portion of this plasmid was derived from a plasmid made by: Also encodes PU6::sgRNA cassette; The sgRNA targeting sequence can be sequenced with oMLS471: 5'-TCCAAGAACTCGTACAAAAATGCTC
Terms and licenses: Academic/Nonprofit Terms; Industry Terms: Not Available to Industry
Depositor comments: Also encodes PU6::sgRNA cassette; The sgRNA targeting sequence can be sequenced with oMLS471: 5'-TCCAAGAACTCGTACAAAAATGCTC
How to cite: pMLS234 was a gift from Erik Jorgensen (Addgene plasmid # 73682 ; http://n2t.net/addgene:73682 ; RRID:Addgene_73682)
