>Addgene plasmid #73682 | pMLS234 | depositor partial sequence | sequence record 136507 | pU6::sgRNA cassette
TCCAAGAACTCGTACAAAAATGCTCTGAAGTAGGTCTCGAGATCAATACTGGGAAGACGAAAGTCTTGCG
AAACCGATTCGCTGACCCCAGTAAAGTCTACTTCGGTAGCCCTTCCCCCACCACCCAGCTCGACGACGTC
GACGAGTACATCTACCTCGGTCGTCAAATCAACGCCCAAAACAACTTGATGCCGGAAATCCACCGAAGAC
GTCGAGCAGCCTGGGCTGCATTCAATGGAATCAAGAATGCCACCGACTCCATCACCGACAAGAAGATTCG
TGCGAATCTGTTCGACTCAATTGTCCTTCCAGCGCTCACCTACGTTTCAGAAGCCTGGACATTCACCAAA
GCTCTATCCGAACGAGTACGAATCACACATGCCTCCCCCACAAATTATTGATCTACATCCCCATTTGGTA
TAGTGTCTTACAGGACTCTCAATATGTCAGCTGCATGATAAATGGTCCCTATATAATTGAATTGCAAATC
TAAATGTTTGCGAAGAGCGGATCCATGGGCTCTTCGGTTTTAGAGCTAGAAATAGCAAGTTAAAATAAGG
CTAGTCCGTTATCAACTTGAAAAAGTGGCACCGAGTCGGTGCTTTTTTTCAATAATATTCTAGATATCCC
TTTTTGAAACTAAAATGAAATACTCTAAATTTTTGAGTTCAATGTTTCAACTAATCTTGGTTAAAGGTAA
ATTCCCGGAGGGACGATTTTAAAGTTGCCAGAGTTGATTAAATTGGTCCAAAAAATTTTATTAGGAAACT
CGAAAAAAAATTGATTTTTTTTGACAATATTCCAAAGAAAATTACAAAATCTCGACGCCAAACATAGTCG
GCTGTG
