>Addgene plasmid #73682 | pMLS234 | depositor partial sequence | sequence record 136508 | GFP + Cbr-unc-119
TACCGAAGAGCGGATCCATGGGCTCTTCGATGAGCAAAGGAGAAGAACTTTTCACTGGAGTTGTCCCAAT
TCTTGTTGAATTAGATGGTGATGTTAATGGGCACAAATTTTCTGTCAGTGGAGAGGGTGAAGGTGATGCA
ACATACGGAAAACTTACCCTTAAATTTATTTGCACTACTGGAAAACTACCTGTTCCATGGGTAAGTTTAA
ACATATATATACTAACTAACCCTGATTATTTAAATTTTCAGCCAACACTTGTCACTACTTTCTGTTATGG
TGTTCAATGCTTCTCGAGATACCCAGATCATATGAAACGGCATGACTTTTTCAAGAGTGCCATGCCCGAA
GGTTATGTACAGGAAAGAACTATATTTTTCAAAGATGACGGGAACTACAAGACACGTAAGTTTAAACAGT
TCGGTACTAACTAACCATACATATTTAAATTTTCAGGTGCTGAAGTCAAGTTTGAAGGTGATACCCTTGT
TAATAGAATCGAGTTAAAAGGTATTGATTTTAAAGAAGATGGAAACATTCTTGGACACAAATTGGAATAC
AACTATAACTCACACAATGTATACATCATGGCAGACAAACAAAAGAATGGAATCAAAGTTGTAAGTTTAA
ACATGATTTTACTAACATAACTTCGTATAATGTATGCTATACGAAGTTATTTCTAGACATTCTCTAATGA
AAAAATCTTTCAGTTGAAATTGAAAATGAGTTAAAGTTGGAGTTTTTATTGAAAACAGATTTCCGTGTGA
TTAGTGTTTTTAGCGAGTGTGACAGGACAGCGAAAAAATATAGAAACAAGGGGGGAACTGAAAAGCTTAG
GAATGCATTGAACATGAGAAGGGGAAGGGGAAGGAACAAACTAGACAGGAATTATTGGAATTTAATCACA
TTTGGAGTTTTTTTTCTATTCGACAGAATAATTATCCAGAACATTTTTGTATTAAATATTTATGCATCAT
ATGAGTAGTCGGCTTTGTTGTGCATGACGAGTTTGTTATCGACGAAATAGAAGCTGTCAGAACGAGTCTC
GTTTGGATTGTTGATCATGTCGTCCACTGAAAAAGAGATTAGTCTTTTGAATTGTACTTTTTAGAATAAT
GACTCACTGAGTTGTTGAGAGAGTTGAGGGAACTCATAGATATGTTCACAGTTGTTTCGTGAATTCGGAA
TACAGAATCCGAATTCAAAGTCAAAACACTTCAGAAGGCGATCTTTGAAGAAGTGACGTTCGATCATTCG
GAAATGATGGATTGGGATGTCTCCTACTTTGAATTCCACAGTTGCTCCGACCGTTTTGAGTTTCAAAAAG
TTTGGAGCAAATCTATAACGCACGTATCTTGCCGACTCCTGTGGCGACTCATCATTCTCCTGATCGTTCT
CCGGTTTGGCGATCTCGAAAAGCACTTGCTCAGTGTCCAGATCACGGATTTGGAACTTGGTGAACTCGAT
GTTATAGATGTTCGCAGATGGGGAGCATAAGAATCCTAAATTTATGTTTTAAACTGAAATCCAAAGGGAG
CAAGATACCTTGAGTGATTCCCGGAAGTGCTAAAACGTCGTTCGGAGTGATTTGAGCTTTCTTCGCAAGC
TCCGATTCCGTTGTGATTCCTTGTTCGGTGCTTGGTGGTGGCCGTGGCATCTGGAAATATGGAAAAGTTC
AACAAAAAGAAAAGAGAAAAGAATGAAATCGGATATCAAGAGTTAGTTGAGCGGTTTCTCTAGTTTTCTG
AGTCTCACCTGCGACGGGAAGGTCGCCGAGCCGGGTGGAATCGATTGTTGTTGCTCGGCTTTCATATCGG
TTTGGTTGGAAGCGGCTGAAAACGGAAAGAAGTGGAAGAAGGAAAAGAGTGTGGTGTGACAGGAAAATGG
TAATTAGAGGGTGCCAAATAACCAGCTATATTTTGTTTTTTTTTGAAAACATTTTTAAAAAGAAAAATAC
GATAATGATATCAGATGGATTTCCGGAAAACTGGTATGAAAAATTTCAACCTTTTTGAGTACATGTAATC
AAAATACACTTTGTAAATTATCATTTTTATTGAAACTCCACCATTTTTCTATTTATAACGCTAATAATTT
GAAAAAGAAACCTGTTGCGAACCGCGGGGTGAATCCCAAAAACGAATGCGTTTTGGTGGAGTGATTGATT
CGAATCGAAGAAGAAAAAGAAGAAGACGTGGAATAGAGAGCTCACTCTTAACCGAGCAGCACACACCGAC
AGAAAAAAAAATGAAATGAATGAGGGTCTTCTTCTTCTTCTTCTTCGAATGATTGACAGAAATGGGAAAA
AGAGGAAGATTGAGAAGGGAAAAAGGAAGGAGAAAAGAAGCAGAAGAAGACGTCAGAGAGGAGAGGAACG
AGCGGAAAAGCAGCGGGCGCAAGTCATAGAAGTAGCAGAGCTGGGGAGAAGAAGACACTATCCAAGAAAG
GAATGACGAGAGAGTATGCAAAGGGGTATAGGGTGCAGACAGAATAGGAACAGAATAACAGATGATGAGC
CAAGAAGAGTTGAAAAGGGCGATGAATTTGTCATGTAACTTAATTTGGGTCAATTTGAGCATGATGAATT
GAAATCATCCCTTGTTGGGAGTTAATAACCGGTTTGTTATCAGAAACCCTGTAATAGAAGGGCGCCCTAA
CTTTGAGCCAATTCATCCCGGTTTCTGTCAAATATATCAAAAAGTGGTCAACTGACAAATTGTTTTTGAT
ATTATAATAAACATTTTATCCGTTAACAATTTTCGAATACTTTTTACAAGGACTTGGATAAATTGGCTCA
AAGATAACTTCGTATAATGTATGCTATACGAAGTTATTAACTAATCTGATTTAAATTTTCAGAACTTCAA
AATTAGACACAACATTGAAGATGGAAGCGTTCAACTAGCAGACCATTATCAACAAAATACTCCAATTGGC
GATGGCCCTGTCCTTTTACCAGACAACCATTACCTGTCCACACAATCTGCCCTTTCGAAAGATCCCAACG
AAAAGAGAGACCACATGGTCCTTCTTGAGTTTGTAACAGCTGCTGGGATTACACATGGCATGGATGAACT
ATACAAAGGTGGCACAGGAGGAACGGGCGGTAGTGGAGGCACTGGTCGAAGAGCGGATCCATGGGCTCTT
CGCCA
