>Addgene plasmid #73682 | pMLS234 | addgene partial sequence | sequence record 139607 | M13-F20 5'-TGTAAAACGACGGCCAGT-3'
TTTTATTTTGACTGATAGTGACCTGTTCGTTGCAACAAATTGATGAGCAATGCTTTTTTATAATGCCAAC
TTTGTACAAAAAAGCAGGCTCGTACCGAAGAGCGGATCCATGGGCTCTTCGATGAGCAAAGGAGAAGAAC
TTTTCACTGGAGTTGTCCCAATTCTTGTTGAATTAGATGGTGATGTTAATGGGCACAAATTTTCTGTCAG
TGGAGAGGGTGAAGGTGATGCAACATACGGAAAACTTACCCTTAAATTTATTTGCACTACTGGAAAACTA
CCTGTTCCATGGGTAAGTTTAAACATATATATACTAACTAACCCTGATTATTTAAATTTTCAGCCAACAC
TTGTCACTACTTTCTGTTATGGTGTTCAATGCTTCTCGAGATACCCAGATCATATGAAACGGCATGACTT
TTTCAAGAGTGCCATGCCCGAAGGTTATGTACAGGAAAGAACTATATTTTTCAAAGATGACGGGAACTAC
AAGACACGTAAGTTTAAACAGTTCGGTACTAACTAACCATACATATTTAAATTTTCAGGTGCTGAAGTCA
AGTTTGAAGGTGATACCCTTGTTAATAGAATCGAGTTAAAAGGTATTGATTTTAAAGAAGATGGAAACAT
TCTTGGACACAAATTGGAATACAACTATAACTCACACAATGTATACATCATGGCAGACAAACAAAAGAAT
GGAATCAAAGTTGTAAGTTTAAACATGATTTTACTAACATAACTTCGTATAATGTATGCTATACGAAGTT
ATTTCTAGACATTCTCTAATGAAAAAATCTTTCAGTTGAAATTGAAAATGAGTTAAAGTTGGAGTTTTTA
TTGAAAACAGATTTCCGTGTGATTAGTGTTTTTAGCGAGTGTGACAGGACAGCGAAAAAATATAGAAACA
AGGGGGGAACTGAAAAGCTTAGGAATGCATTGAACATGAGAAGGGGAAGGGGAAGGAACAAACTA
