>Addgene plasmid #73682 | pMLS234 | addgene partial sequence | sequence record 139608 | M13-Rev 5'-CAGGAAACAGCTATGACC-3'
CAGCTGGATGGCAAATAATGATTTTATTTTGACTGATAGTGACCTGTTCGTTGCAACAAATTGATAAGCA
ATGCTTTCTTATAATGCCAACTTTGTACAAGAAAGCTGGGTCTGGCGAAGAGCCCATGGATCCGCTCTTC
GACCAGTGCCTCCACTACCGCCCGTTCCTCCTGTGCCACCTTTGTATAGTTCATCCATGCCATGTGTAAT
CCCAGCAGCTGTTACAAACTCAAGAAGGACCATGTGGTCTCTCTTTTCGTTGGGATCTTTCGAAAGGGCA
GATTGTGTGGACAGGTAATGGTTGTCTGGTAAAAGGACAGGGCCATCGCCAATTGGAGTATTTTGTTGAT
AATGGTCTGCTAGTTGAACGCTTCCATCTTCAATGTTGTGTCTAATTTTGAAGTTCTGAAAATTTAAATC
AGATTAGTTAATAACTTCGTATAGCATACATTATACGAAGTTATCTTTGAGCCAATTTATCCAAGTCCTT
GTAAAAAGTATTCGAAAATTGTTAACGGATAAAATGTTTATTATAATATCAAAAACAATTTGTCAGTTGA
CCACTTTTTGATATATTTGACAGAAACCGGGATGAATTGGCTCAAAGTTAGGGCGCCCTTCTATTACAGG
GTTTCTGATAACAAACCGGTTATTAACTCCCAACAAGGGATGATTTCAATTCATCATGCTCAAATTGACC
CAAATTAAGTTACATGACAAATTCATCGCCCTTTTCAACTCTTCTTGGCTCATCATCTGTTATTCTGTTC
CTATTCTGTCTGCACCCTATACCCCTTTGCATACTCTCTCGTCATTCCTTTCTTGGATAGTGTCTTCTTC
TCCCCAGCTCTGCTACTTCTATGACTTGCGCCCGCTGCTTTTCCGCTCGTTCCTCTCCTCTCTGACGTCT
TCTTCTGCTTCTTTTCTCCTTCCTTTTTCCCTTCTCAATCTTCCTCTTTTTCCCATTTCTGTCAATC
